>Addgene plasmid #216220 | NMD2 | addgene full sequence | sequence record 429914 | Addgene NGS Result
GACGGATCGGGAGATCTCCCGATCCCCTATGGTGCACTCTCAGTACAATCTGCTCTGATGCCGCATAGTT
AAGCCAGTATCTGCTCCCTGCTTGTGTGTTGGAGGTCGCTGAGTAGTGCGCGAGCAAAATTTAAGCTACA
ACAAGGCAAGGCTTGACCGACAATTGCATGAAGAATCTGCTTAGGGTTAGGCGTTTTGCGCTGCTTCGCG
ATGTACGGGCCAGATATACGCGTTGACATTGATTATTGACTAGTTATTAATAGTAATCAATTACGGGGTC
ATTAGTTCATAGCCCATATATGGAGTTCCGCGTTACATAACTTACGGTAAATGGCCCGCCTGGCTGACCG
CCCAACGACCCCCGCCCATTGACGTCAATAATGACGTATGTTCCCATAGTAACGCCAATAGGGACTTTCC
ATTGACGTCAATGGGTGGAGTATTTACGGTAAACTGCCCACTTGGCAGTACATCAAGTGTATCATATGCC
AAGTACGCCCCCTATTGACGTCAATGACGGTAAATGGCCCGCCTGGCATTATGCCCAGTACATGACCTTA
TGGGACTTTCCTACTTGGCAGTACATCTACGTATTAGTCATCGCTATTACCATGGTGATGCGGTTTTGGC
AGTACATCAATGGGCGTGGATAGCGGTTTGACTCACGGGGATTTCCAAGTCTCCACCCCATTGACGTCAA
TGGGAGTTTGTTTTGGCACCAAAATCAACGGGACTTTCCAAAATGTCGTAACAACTCCGCCCCATTGACG
CAAATGGGCGGTAGGCGTGTACGGTGGGAGGTCTATATAAGCAGAGCTCTCCCTATCAGTGATAGAGATC
TCCCTATCAGTGATAGAGATCGTCGACGAGCTCGTTTAGTGAACCGTCAGATCGCCTGGAGACGCCATCC
ACGCTGTTTTGACCTCCATAGAAGACACCGGGACCGATCCAGCCTCCGGACTCTAGCGTTTAAACTTAAG
CTTACGGTACCATGGTGTCTAAAGGTGAAGAACTTTTTACGGGTGTCGTCCCCATCCTGGTTGAATTGGA
CGGAGACGTGAATGGCCATAAATTTTCAGTGAGCGGTGAAGGAGAGGGAGACGCCACTTACGGTAAACTT
ACCTTGAAATTTATCTGCACTACCGGGAAACTGCCCGTACCCTGGCCGACGCTCGTAACAACGCTTACCT
ACGGCGTGCAATGTTTTAGCAGATACCCAGACCATATGAAGCAGCACGATTTTTTCAAGAGTGCAATGCC
TGAGGGGTACGTACAGGAAAGGACGATCTTTTTCAAAGACGATGGTAATTATAAAACGCGGGCTGAGGTT
AAATTTGAAGGAGACACGCTCGTGAATCGAATAGAGCTGAAGGGAATCGACTTCAAGGAAGACGGTAACA
TCCTGGGCCATAAACTCGAATATAATTACAATTCACACAACGTCTATATCATGGCAGATAAACAGAAGAA
TGGCATCAAAGTCAATTTTAAGATCCGGCATAATATCGAGGACGGATCAGTACAGCTTGCCGACCATTAC
CAACAGAATACACCGATAGGAGACGGTCCCGTCCTCTTGCCAGATAATCACTATTTGAGCACACAATCCG
CTCTTTCTAAAGATCCGAATGAAAAGCGCGATCATATGGTCTTGAAAGAGTTCGTCACTGCCGCCGGCAT
AACCGGCGGATCCGCCGGAAGCGGAGCTACTAACTTCAGCCTGCTGAAGCAGGCTGGAGACGTGGAGGAG
AACCCTGGACCTGGCACCGGTTCCAACATGGCGATTATCAAGGAATTCATGAGGTTCAAAGTTCACATGG
AGGGATCTGTAAACGGCCACGAGTTCGAAATCGAGGGAGAGGGGGAGGGTCGACCATATGAAGGAACACA
GACCGCTAAATTGAAGGTTACTAAAGGTGGACCACTTCCTTTCGCATGGGACATTCTTAGCCCCCAGTTT
ATGTATGGTTCCAAGGCGTATGTCAAACATCCCGCAGACATTCCTGATTACCTTAAACTGAGTTTTCCAG
AGGGGTTCAAATGGGAGCGCGTCATGAACTTTGAAGATGGGGGCGTTGTTACAGTGACTCAGGACTCTTC
TTTGCAAGATGGAGAGTTTATATATAAGGTGAAACTTCGCGGAACCAACTTCCCAAGCGATGGCCCAGTC
ATGCAGAAGAAAACTATGGGTTGGGAAGCCAGTAGCGAGCGGATGTACCCAGAGGACGGCGCACTTAAGG
GTGAGATTAAGCAGCGGCTGAAACTCAAAGACGGAGGCCATTATGACGCGGAAGTTAAAACGACGTACAA
AGCTAAAAAGCCTGTCCAATTGCCAGGCGCGTACAATGTCAATATTAAATTGGACATTACCAGTCACAAC
GAAGATTACACAATAGTGGAGCAATACGAACGCGCAGAGGGACGCCATTCAACAGGGTAAGCGGCCGCGG
GCTGCTGGTGGTCTACCCTTGGACCCAGAGGTTCTTTGAGTCCTTTGGGGATCTGTCCACTCCTGATGCT
GTTATGGGCAACCCTAAGGTGAAGGCTCATGGCAAGAAAGTGCTCGGTGCCTTTAGTGATGGCCTGGCTC
ACCTGGACAACCTCAAGGGCACCTTTGCCACACTGAGTGAGCTGCACTGTGACAAGCTGCACGTGGATCC
TGAGAACTTCAGGGTGAGTCTATGGGACCCTTGATGTTTTCTTTCCCCTTCTTTTCTATGGTTAAGTTCA
TGTCATAGGAAGGGGAGAAGTAACAGGGTACAGTTTAGAATGGGAAACAGACGAATGATTGCATCAGTGT
GGAAGTCTCAGGATCGTTTTAGTTTCTTTTATTTGCTGTTCATAACAATTGTTTTCTTTTGTTTAATTCT
TGCTTTCTTTTTTTTTCTTCTCCGCAATTTTTACTATTATACTTAATGCCTTAACATTGTGTATAACAAA
AGGAAATATCTCTGAGATACATTAAGTAACTTAAAAAAAAACTTTACACAGTCTGCCTAGTACATTACTA
TTTGGAATATATGTGTGCTTATTTGCATATTCATAATCTCCCTACTTTATTTTCTTTTATTTTTAATTGA
TACATAATCATTATACATATTTATGGGTTAAAGTGTAATGTTTTAATATGTGTACACATATTGACCAAAT
CAGGGTAATTTTGCATTTGTAATTTTAAAAAATGCTTTCTTCTTTTAATATACTTTTTTGTTTATCTTAT
TTCTAATACTTTCCCTAATCTCTTTCTTTCAGGGCAATAATGATACAATGTATCATGCCTCTTTGCACCA
TTCTAAAGAATAACAGTGATAATTTCTGGGTTAAGGCAATAGCAATATTTCTGCATATAAATATTTCTGC
ATATAAATTGTAACTGATGTAAGAGGTTTCATATTGCTAATAGCAGCTACAATCCAGCTACCATTCTGCT
TTTATTTTATGGTTGGGATAAGGCTGGATTATTCTGAGTCCAAGCTAGGCCCTTTTGCTAATCATGTTCA
TACCTCTTATCTTCCTCCCACAGCTCCTGGGCAACGTGCTGGTCTGTGTGCTGGCCCATCACTTTGGCAA
AGAATTCACCCCACCAGTGCAGGCTGCCTATCAGAAAGTGGTGGCTGGTGTGGCTAATGCCCTGGCCCAC
AAGTATCACTAACTCGAGTGTAAAACGACGGCCAGTGCTGCTGGTGGTCTACCCTTGGACCCAGAGGTTC
TTTGAGTCCTTTGGGGATCTGTCCACTCCTGATGCTGTTATGGGCAACCCTAAGGTGAAGGCTCATGGCA
AGAAAGTGCTCGGTGCCTTTAGTGATGGCCTGGCTCACCTGGACAACCTCAAGGGCACCTTTGCCACACT
GAGTGAGCTGCACTGTGACAAGCTGCACGTGGATCCTGAGAACTTCAGGGTGAGTCTATGGGACCCTTGA
TGTTTTCTTTCCCCTTCTTTTCTATGGTTAAGTTCATGTCATAGGAAGGGGAGAAGTAACAGGGTACAGT
TTAGAATGGGAAACAGACGAATGATTGCATCAGTGTGGAAGTCTCAGGATCGTTTTAGTTTCTTTTATTT
GCTGTTCATAACAATTGTTTTCTTTTGTTTAATTCTTGCTTTCTTTTTTTTTCTTCTCCGCAATTTTTAC
TATTATACTTAATGCCTTAACATTGTGTATAACAAAAGGAAATATCTCTGAGATACATTAAGTAACTTAA
AAAAAAACTTTACACAGTCTGCCTAGTACATTACTATTTGGAATATATGTGTGCTTATTTGCATATTCAT
AATCTCCCTACTTTATTTTCTTTTATTTTTAATTGATACATAATCATTATACATATTTATGGGTTAAAGT
GTAATGTTTTAATATGTGTACACATATTGACCAAATCAGGGTAATTTTGCATTTGTAATTTTAAAAAATG
CTTTCTTCTTTTAATATACTTTTTTGTTTATCTTATTTCTAATACTTTCCCTAATCTCTTTCTTTCAGGG
CAATAATGATACAATGTATCATGCCTCTTTGCACCATTCTAAAGAATAACAGTGATAATTTCTGGGTTAA
GGCAATAGCAATATTTCTGCATATAAATATTTCTGCATATAAATTGTAACTGATGTAAGAGGTTTCATAT
TGCTAATAGCAGCTACAATCCAGCTACCATTCTGCTTTTATTTTATGGTTGGGATAAGGCTGGATTATTC
TGAGTCCAAGCTAGGCCCTTTTGCTAATCATGTTCATACCTCTTATCTTCCTCCCACAGCTCCTGGGCAA
CGTGCTGGTCTGTGTGCTGGCCCATCACTTTGGCAAAGAATTCACCCCACCAGTGCAGGCTGCCTATCAG
AAAGTGGTGGCTGGTGTGGCTAATGCCCTGGCCCACAAGTATCACTAAGCTCGCTTTCTTGCTGTCCAAT
TTCTATTAAAGGTTCCTTTGTTCCCTAAGTCCAACTACTAAACTGGGGGATATTATGAAGGGCCTTGAGC
ATCTGGATTCTGCTCGAGTCTAGAGGGCCCGTTTAAACCCGCTGATCAGCCTCGACTGTGCCTTCTAGTT
GCCAGCCATCTGTTGTTTGCCCCTCCCCCGTGCCTTCCTTGACCCTGGAAGGTGCCACTCCCACTGTCCT
TTCCTAATAAAATGAGGAAATTGCATCGCATTGTCTGAGTAGGTGTCATTCTATTCTGGGGGGTGGGGTG
GGGCAGGACAGCAAGGGGGAGGATTGGGAAGACAATAGCAGGCATGCTGGGGATGCGGTGGGCTCTATGG
CTTCTGAGGCGGAAAGAACCAGCTGGGGCTCTAGGGGGTATCCCC
[124 nt withheld, positions 5296-5419]
C
[91 nt withheld, positions 5421-5511]
AGGGTGATGGTTCACGTACCTAGAAGTTCCTATTCCGAAGTTCCTATTCTCTAGAAAGTATAGGAACTTC
CTTGGCCAAAAAGCCTGAACTCACCGCGACGTCTGTCGAGAAGTTTCTGATCGAAAAGTTCGACAGCGTC
TCCGACCTGATGCAGCTCTCGGAGGGCGAAGAATCTCGTGCTTTCAGCTTCGATGTAGGAGGGCGTGGAT
ATGTCCTGCGGGTAAATAGCTGCGCCGATGGTTTCTACAAAGATCGTTATGTTTATCGGCACTTTGCATC
GGCCGCGCTCCCGATTCCGGAAGTGCTTGACATTGGGGAATTCAGCGAGAGCCTGACCTATTGCATCTCC
CGCCGTGCACAGGGTGTCACGTTGCAAGACCTGCCTGAAACCGAACTGCCCGCTGTTCTGCAGCCGGTCG
CGGAGGCCATGGATGCGATCGCTGCGGCCGATCTTAGCCAGACGAGCGGGTTCGGCCCATTCGGACCGCA
AGGAATCGGTCAATACACTACATGGCGTGATTTCATATGCGCGATTGCTGATCCCCATGTGTATCACTGG
CAAACTGTGATGGACGACACCGTCAGTGCGTCCGTCGCGCAGGCTCTCGATGAGCTGATGCTTTGGGCCG
AGGACTGCCCCGAAGTCCGGCACCTCGTGCACGCGGATTTCGGCTCCAACAATGTCCTGACGGACAATGG
CCGCATAACAGCGGTCATTGACTGGAGCGAGGCGATGTTCGGGGATTCCCAATACGAGGTCGCCAACATC
TTCTTCTGGAGGCCGTGGTTGGCTTGTATGGAGCAGCAGACGCGCTACTTCGAGCGGAGGCATCCGGAGC
TTGCAGGATCGCCGCGGCTCCGGGCGTATATGCTCCGCATTGGTCTTGACCAACTCTATCAGAGCTTGGT
TGACGGCAATTTCGATGATGCAGCTTGGGCGCAGGGTCGATGCGACGCAATCGTCCGATCCGGAGCCGGG
ACTGTCGGGCGTACACAAATCGCCCGCAGAAGCGCGGCCGTCTGGACCGATGGCTGTGTAGAAGTACTCG
CCGATAGTGGAAACCGACGCCCCAGCACTCGTCCGAGGGCAAAGGAATAGCACGTACTACGAGATTTCGA
TTCCACCGCCGCCTTCTATGAAAGGTTGGGCTTCGGAATCGTTTTCCGGGACGCCGGCTGGATGATCCTC
CAGCGCGGGGATCTCATGCTGGAGTTCTTCGCCCACCCCAACTTGTTTATTGCAGCTTATAATGGTTACA
AATAAAGCAATAGCATCACAAATTTCACAAATAAAGCATTTTTTTCACTGCATTCTAGTTGTGGTTTGTC
CAAACTCATCAATGTATCTTATCATGTCTGTATACCGTCGACCTCTAGCTAGAGCTTGGCGTAATCATGG
TCATAGCTGTTTCCTGTGTGAAATTGTTATCCGCTCACAATTCCACACAACATACGAGCCGGAAGCATAA
AGTGTAAAGCCTGGGGTGCCTAATGAGTGAGCTAACTCACATTAATTGCGTTGCGCTCACTGCCCGCTTT
CCAGTCGGGAAACCTGTCGTGCCAGCTGCATTAATGAATCGGCCAACGCGCGGGGAGAGGCGGTTTGCGT
ATTGGGCGCTCTTCCGCTTCCTCGCTCACTGACTCGCTGCGCTCGGTCGTTCGGCTGCGGCGAGCGGTAT
CAGCTCACTCAAAGGCGGTAATACGGTTATCCACAGAATCAGGGGATAACGCAGGAAAGAACATGTGAGC
AAAAGGCCAGCAAAAGGCCAGGAACCGTAAAAAGGCCGCGTTGCTGGCGTTTTTCCATAGGCTCCGCCCC
CCTGACGAGCATCACAAAAATCGACGCTCAAGTCAGAGGTGGCGAAACCCGACAGGACTATAAAGATACC
AGGCGTTTCCCCCTGGAAGCTCCCTCGTGCGCTCTCCTGTTCCGACCCTGCCGCTTACCGGATACCTGTC
CGCCTTTCTCCCTTCGGGAAGCGTGGCGCTTTCTCATAGCTCACGCTGTAGGTATCTCAGTTCGGTGTAG
GTCGTTCGCTCCAAGCTGGGCTGTGTGCACGAACCCCCCGTTCAGCCCGACCGCTGCGCCTTATCCGGTA
ACTATCGTCTTGAGTCCAACCCGGTAAGACACGACTTATCGCCACTGGCAGCAGCCACTGGTAACAGGAT
TAGCAGAGCGAGGTATGTAGGCGGTGCTACAGAGTTCTTGAAGTGGTGGCCTAACTACGGCTACACTAGA
AGAACAGTATTTGGTATCTGCGCTCTGCTGAAGCCAGTTACCTTCGGAAAAAGAGTTGGTAGCTCTTGAT
CCGGCAAACAAACCACCGCTGGTAGCGGTGGTTTTTTTGTTTGCAAGCAGCAGATTACGCGCAGAAAAAA
AGGATCTCAAGAAGATCCTTTGATCTTTTCTACGGGGTCTGACGCTCAGTGGAACGAAAACTCACGTTAA
GGGATTTTGGTCATGAGATTATCAAAAAGGATCTTCACCTAGATCCTTTTAAATTAAAAATGAAGTTTTA
AATCAATCTAAAGTATATATGAGTAAACTTGGTCTGACAGTTACCAATGCTTAATCAGTGAGGCACCTAT
CTCAGCGATCTGTCTATTTCGTTCATCCATAGTTGCCTGACTCCCCGTCGTGTAGATAACTACGATACGG
GAGGGCTTACCATCTGGCCCCAGTGCTGCAATGATACCGCGAGACCCACGCTCACCGGCTCCAGATTTAT
CAGCAATAAACCAGCCAGCCGGAAGGGCCGAGCGCAGAAGTGGTCCTGCAACTTTATCCGCCTCCATCCA
GTCTATTAATTGTTGCCGGGAAGCTAGAGTAAGTAGTTCGCCAGTTAATAGTTTGCGCAACGTTGTTGCC
ATTGCTACAGGCATCGTGGTGTCACGCTCGTCGTTTGGTATGGCTTCATTCAGCTCCGGTTCCCAACGAT
CAAGGCGAGTTACATGATCCCCCATGTTGTGCAAAAAAGCGGTTAGCTCCTTCGGTCCTCCGATCGTTGT
CAGAAGTAAGTTGGCCGCAGTGTTATCACTCATGGTTATGGCAGCACTGCATAATTCTCTTACTGTCATG
CCATCCGTAAGATGCTTTTCTGTGACTGGTGAGTACTCAACCAAGTCATTCTGAGAATAGTGTATGCGGC
GACCGAGTTGCTCTTGCCCGGCGTCAATACGGGATAATACCGCGCCACATAGCAGAACTTTAAAAGTGCT
CATCATTGGAAAACGTTCTTCGGGGCGAAAACTCTCAAGGATCTTACCGCTGTTGAGATCCAGTTCGATG
TAACCCACTCGTGCACCCAACTGATCTTCAGCATCTTTTACTTTCACCAGCGTTTCTGGGTGAGCAAAAA
CAGGAAGGCAAAATGCCGCAAAAAAGGGAATAAGGGCGACACGGAAATGTTGAATACTCATACTCTTCCT
TTTTCAATATTATTGAAGCATTTATCAGGGTTATTGTCTCATGAGCGGATACATATTTGAATGTATTTAG
AAAAATAAACAAATAGGGGTTCCGCGCACATTTCCCCGAAAAGTGCCACCTGACGTC
Features (pLannotate 1.2.2; 32 found; start..end, strand, type, name):
     28..80      -  misc_feature   bom (fragment): basis of mobility region from pBR322
    235..614     +  enhancer       CMV enhancer: human cytomegalovirus immediate early enhancer
    615..818     +  promoter       CMV promoter: human cytomegalovirus (CMV) immediate early promoter
    820..839     +  promoter       PLtetO-1 promoter (fragment): modified phage lambda PL promoter with tet operator sites (Lutz and Bujard, 1997)
    841..860     +  promoter       PLtetO-1 promoter (fragment): modified phage lambda PL promoter with tet operator sites (Lutz and Bujard, 1997)
    868..901     +  promoter       TRE3GV promoter (fragment): 3rd-generation Tet-responsive promoter that can be activated by binding of Tet-On® 3G, optimized for retroviral and lentiviral vectors
    998..1681    +  CDS            (3-F)Tyr-EGFP: (3-F)Tyr-EGFP is a basic (constitutively fluorescent) green fluorescent protein published in 2004, derived from Aequorea victoria.
   1745..2437    +  CDS            mRFP1.5: mRFP1.5 is a fluorescent protein published in 2004, derived from Discosoma sp.. It is reported to be a monomer.
   2443..2673    +  CDS            HBB (fragment): HBB_HUMAN - Experimental evidence at protein level: Swiss-Prot protein existence level 1. [Spinorphin]: functions as an endogenous inhibitor of enkephalin-degrading enzymes such as DPP3, and as a selective antagonist of the P2RX3 receptor which is involved in pain signaling, these properties implicate it as a regulator of pain and inflammation. From Homo sapiens (Human).
   2674..2762    +  intron         β-globin intron (fragment): internally truncated intron from human β-globin
   3132..3523    +  intron         β-globin intron (fragment): internally truncated intron from human β-globin
   3527..3649    +  CDS            HBB: HBB_COLGU - Experimental evidence at transcript level: Swiss-Prot protein existence level 2. Involved in oxygen transport from the lung to the various peripheral tissues. From Colobus guereza (Mantled guereza) (Eastern black-and-white colobus monkey).
   3659..3677    -  CDS            lacZα (fragment): LacZα fragment of β-galactosidase; lacZ fragment
   3678..3899    +  CDS            HBB (fragment): HBB_HUMAN - Experimental evidence at protein level: Swiss-Prot protein existence level 1. [Spinorphin]: functions as an endogenous inhibitor of enkephalin-degrading enzymes such as DPP3, and as a selective antagonist of the P2RX3 receptor which is involved in pain signaling, these properties implicate it as a regulator of pain and inflammation. From Homo sapiens (Human).
   3900..3988    +  intron         β-globin intron (fragment): internally truncated intron from human β-globin
   4358..4749    +  intron         β-globin intron (fragment): internally truncated intron from human β-globin
   4753..4875    +  CDS            HBB: HBB_COLGU - Experimental evidence at transcript level: Swiss-Prot protein existence level 2. Involved in oxygen transport from the lung to the various peripheral tissues. From Colobus guereza (Mantled guereza) (Eastern black-and-white colobus monkey).
   4879..4983    +  polyA_signal   β-globin poly(A) (fragment): human β-globin polyadenylation signal
   5026..5250    +  polyA_signal   bGH poly(A) signal: bovine growth hormone polyadenylation signal
   5254..5275    +  promoter       SV40 promoter (fragment): SV40 enhancer and early promoter
   5296..5529    +  rep_origin     f1 ori (fragment) (sequence partly withheld): f1 bacteriophage origin of replication; arrow indicates direction of (+) strand synthesis
   5534..5581    +  protein_bind   FRT: FLP-mediated recombination occurs in the 8-bp core sequence TCTAGAAA (Turan and Bode, 2011). FLP recombinase from the Saccharomyces cerevisiae 2μ plasmid
   5589..6611    +  CDS            HygR: aminoglycoside phosphotransferase from E. coli; aph(4)-Ia; confers resistance to hygromycin
   6621..6746    +  CDS            ble (fragment): BLE_KLEPN - Experimental evidence at protein level: Swiss-Prot protein existence level 1. Binding protein with a strong affinity to the bleomycin family of antibiotics. Binds to CL990; an antimitotic-antibiotic compound. From Klebsiella pneumoniae.
   6741..6862    +  polyA_signal   SV40 poly(A) signal: SV40 polyadenylation signal
   6935..6951    -  protein_bind   lac operator: The lac repressor binds to the lac operator to inhibit transcription in E. coli. This inhibition can be relieved by adding lactose or isopropyl-β-D-thiogalactopyranoside (IPTG). lac repressor encoded by lacI
   6959..6989    -  promoter       lac promoter: promoter for the E. coli lac operon
   7004..7025    -  protein_bind   CAP binding site: CAP binding activates transcription in the presence of cAMP. E. coli catabolite activator protein
   7038..7130    -  CDS            lacI (fragment): lac repressor; lacI; The lac repressor binds to the lac operator to inhibit transcription in E. coli. This inhibition can be relieved by adding lactose or isopropyl-β-D-thiogalactopyranoside (IPTG).
   7313..7901    -  rep_origin     ori: high-copy-number ColE1/pMB1/pBR322/pUC origin of replication
   8072..8932    -  CDS            AmpR: β-lactamase; bla; confers resistance to ampicillin, carbenicillin, and related antibiotics
   8933..9037    -  promoter       AmpR promoter: bla
