[The description below was written by a language model from this plasmid's Addgene catalogue record and pLannotate feature annotations shown in this document.]
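Description:
NMD2 is a mammalian expression plasmid of about 9.1 kb built on a pcDNA5 backbone. It serves as a two-colour fluorescent reporter for nonsense-mediated mRNA decay (NMD). It is maintained in E. coli at high copy through a ColE1/pUC-type origin with ampicillin resistance (AmpR under its own bla promoter). The backbone also carries an FRT site immediately upstream of a hygromycin resistance gene followed by an SV40 poly(A) signal. This is the arrangement used in pcDNA5-type vectors for FLP-mediated integration into a genomic FRT landing site, with hygromycin selection of integrants. An f1 origin fragment and lac-derived remnants are also annotated.

The reporter is driven by the CMV enhancer and promoter, followed by short matches to tet operator-containing promoters. This suggests a tetracycline-regulatable CMV/TetO promoter, although the record does not state this explicitly. The open reading frame encodes an EGFP-type green protein and an mRFP-type red protein. According to the insert name they are joined by a P2A peptide, which is not annotated separately, so the two proteins are produced from a single mRNA. Downstream of RFP lie two tandem copies of a human β-globin segment, each made of exon sequence interrupted by a β-globin intron. These are followed by β-globin and bGH polyadenylation signals.

Introns placed after the stop codon should leave exon junction complexes downstream of termination once they are spliced, and this marks a transcript as an NMD substrate. The exact position of the stop codon is not given in the record. The construct is used to monitor NMD in cells, and the associated study concerned protein quality control coupled to NMD. The two fluorescent outputs presumably allow effects at the mRNA and nascent-protein levels to be compared.
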