Addgene plasmid #216220: NMD2
Purpose: Nonsense mediated decay GFP P2A RFP reporter with two b-globin introns
Depositing lab: Rebecca Voorhees. Depositing organization: California Institute of Technology. Publication: Coupled protein quality control during nonsense-mediated mRNA decay. Inglis AJ, Guna A, Galvez-Merchan A, Pal A, Esantsi TK, Keys HR, Frenkel EM, Oania R, Weissman JS, Voorhees RM. J Cell Sci. 2023 May 15;136(10):jcs261216. doi: 10.1242/jcs.261216. Epub 2023 May 23. PubMed 37218462.
Backbone
  Vector backbone: pcDNA5
  Total vector size (bp): 9066
  Vector type: Mammalian Expression
Growth in bacteria
  Bacterial resistance: Ampicillin, 100 μg/mL
  Growth temperature: 37°C
  Growth strain: NEB Stable
  Copy number: High Copy
Gene/Insert
  Gene/Insert name: GFP P2A RFP_b-globin intron x2
  Species: H. sapiens (human)
Terms and licenses: Academic/Nonprofit Terms; Industry Terms: Not Available to Industry
How to cite: NMD2 was a gift from Rebecca Voorhees (Addgene plasmid # 216220 ; http://n2t.net/addgene:216220 ; RRID:Addgene_216220)
